>Addgene plasmid #60508 | pSBtet-Hyg | depositor full sequence | sequence record 97539 | pSBtet-Hyg sequence 7664 bps
GGATCCCTATACAGTTGAAGTCGGAAGTTTACATACACTTAAGTTGGAGTCATTAAAACTCGTTTTTCAA
CTACTCCACAAATTTCTTGTTAACAAACAATAGTTTTGGCAAGTCAGTTAGGACATCTACTTTGTGCATG
ACACAAGTCATTTTTCCAACAATTGTTTACAGACAGATTATTTCACTTATAATTCACTGTATCACAATTC
CAGTGGGTCAGAAGTTTACATACACTAAGTTCGACTCCTCTGCAGAATGCGGCGATGTTTCGGTAAGGGG
TCCGCTATCTAGACGAGTTTACTCCCTATCAGTGATAGAGAACGTATGTCGAGTTTACTCCCTATCAGTG
ATAGAGAACGATGTCGAGTTTACTCCCTATCAGTGATAGAGAACGTATGTCGAGTTTACTCCCTATCAGT
GATAGAGAACGTATGTCGAGTTTACTCCCTATCAGTGATAGAGAACGTATGTCGAGTTTATCCCTATCAG
TGATAGAGAACGTATGTCGAGTTTACTCCCTATCAGTGATAGAGAACGTATGTCGATTAGGCGTGTACGG
TGGGCGCCTATAAAAGCAGAGCTCGTTTAGTGAACCGTCAGATCGCCTGGAGCCAATTCCAACTCTTTTG
CCTTATACCTACTTTCCGTACCACTTCCTACCCTCGAAAGGCCTCTGAGGCCACCATGGAAGATGCCAAA
AACATTAAGAAGGGCCCAGCGCCATTCTACCCACTCGAAGACGGGACCGCCGGCGAGCAGCTGCACAAAG
CCATGAAGCGCTACGCCCTGGTGCCCGGCACCATCGCCTTTACCGACGCACATATCGAGGTGGACATTAC
CTACGCCGAGTACTTCGAGATGAGCGTTCGGCTGGCAGAAGCTATGAAGCGCTATGGGCTGAATACAAAC
CATCGGATCGTGGTGTGCAGCGAGAATAGCTTGCAGTTCTTCATGCCCGTGTTGGGTGCCCTGTTCATCG
GTGTGGCTGTGGCCCCAGCTAACGACATCTACAACGAGCGCGAGCTGCTGAACAGCATGGGCATCAGCCA
GCCCACCGTCGTATTCGTGAGCAAGAAAGGGCTGCAAAAGATCCTCAACGTGCAAAAGAAGCTACCGATC
ATACAAAAGATCATCATCATGGATAGCAAGACCGACTACCAGGGCTTCCAAAGCATGTACACCTTCGTGA
CTTCCCATTTGCCACCCGGCTTCAACGAGTACGACTTCGTGCCCGAGAGCTTCGACCGGGACAAAACCAT
CGCCCTGATCATGAACAGTAGTGGCAGTACCGGATTGCCCAAGGGCGTAGCCCTACCGCACCGCACCGCT
TGTGTCCGATTCAGTCATGCCCGCGACCCCATCTTCGGCAACCAGATCATCCCCGACACCGCTATCCTCA
GCGTGGTGCCATTTCACCACGGCTTCGGCATGTTCACCACGCTGGGCTACTTGATCTGCGGCTTTCGGGT
CGTGCTCATGTACCGCTTCGAGGAGGAGCTATTCTTGCGCAGCTTGCAAGACTATAAGATTCAATCTGCC
CTGCTGGTGCCCACACTATTTAGCTTCTTCGCTAAGAGCACTCTCATCGACAAGTACGACCTAAGCAACT
TGCACGAGATCGCCAGCGGCGGGGCGCCGCTCAGCAAGGAGGTAGGTGAGGCCGTGGCCAAACGCTTCCA
CCTACCAGGCATCCGCCAGGGCTACGGCCTGACAGAAACAACCAGCGCCATTCTGATCACCCCCGAAGGG
GACGACAAGCCTGGCGCAGTAGGCAAGGTGGTGCCCTTCTTCGAGGCTAAGGTGGTGGACTTGGACACCG
GTAAGACACTGGGTGTGAACCAGCGCGGCGAGCTGTGCGTCCGTGGCCCCATGATCATGAGCGGCTACGT
TAACAACCCCGAGGCTACAAACGCTCTCATCGACAAGGACGGCTGGCTGCACAGCGGCGACATCGCCTAC
TGGGACGAGGACGAGCACTTCTTCATCGTGGACCGGCTGAAGAGCCTGATCAAATACAAGGGCTACCAGG
TAGCCCCAGCCGAACTGGAGAGCATCCTGCTGCAACACCCCAACATCTTCGACGCCGGGGTCGCCGGCCT
GCCCGACGACGATGCCGGCGAGCTGCCCGCCGCAGTCGTCGTGCTGGAACACGGTAAAACCATGACCGAG
AAGGAGATCGTGGACTATGTGGCCAGCCAGGTTACAACCGCCAAGAAGCTGCGCGGTGGTGTTGTGTTCG
TGGACGAGGTGCCTAAAGGACTGACCGGCAAGTTGGACGCCCGCAAGATCCGCGAGATTCTCATTAAGGC
CAAGAAGGGCGGCAAGATCGCCGTGTAAGGCCTGTCAGGCCAAGCTTCCATCGATAGACATGATAAGATA
CATTGATGAGTTTGGACAAACCACAACAAGAATGCAGTGAAAAAAATGCTTTATTTGTGAAATTTGTGAT
GCTATTGCTTTATTTGTAACCATTATAAGCTGCAATAAACAAGTTAACAACAACAATTGCATTCATTTTA
TGTTTCAGGTTCAGGGGGAGATGTGGGAGGTTTTTTAAAGCAAGTAAAACCTCTACAAATGTGGTACCTA
GGCGAGACCCTGTCTCACAAAATAAAGTAAGCCCGGACTGAGTGCGGAAAGGCGGGCCTGGCGGGTCTGG
TCTCCCCATGCGGGCCACCAGAGGCCCTGCAGCCTTCAGTCGCTTGAAGGGGTAATGGCGCTTCCACTCA
CAAACATGGCGGACAGAGCGTGTGAACGAGATGAACAGCCCCTCAAAAATATGGCCGCCGAGGCTGGACG
GCCGTGCCCCAGCAGCACCGCCTCCGCGCCCCACGTGATCTCTCGCCGGGCACAGCGCTGACCGCGGAGG
TCCAACCGGAAGAATGTCCGGATTGGACATTCGGAAGAGGGCCCGCCTTCCCTGGGGAATCTCTGCGCAC
GCGCAGAACGCTTCGACCAATGAAAACACAGGAAGCCGTCCGCGCAACCGCGTTGCGTCACTTCTGCCGC
CCCTGTTTCAAGGTATATAGCCGTAGACGGAACTTCGCCTTTCTCTCGGCCTTAGCGCCATTTTTTTGGG
TGAGTGTTTTTTGGTTCCTGCGTTGGGATTCCGTGTACAATCCATAGACATCTGACCTCGGCACTTAGCA
TCATCACAGCAAACTAACTGTAGCCTTTCTCTCTTTCCCTGTAGAAACCTCTGCACCTGAGGCCACCATG
TCTAGACTGGACAAGAGCAAAGTCATAAACGGCGCTCTGGAATTACTCAATGGAGTCGGTATCGAAGGCC
TGACGACAAGGAAACTCGCTCAAAAGCTGGGAGTTGAGCAGCCTACCCTGTACTGGCACGTGAAGAACAA
GCGGGCCCTGCTCGATGCCCTGCCAATCGAGATGCTGGACAGGCATCATACCCACTTCTGCCCCCTGGAA
GGCGAGTCATGGCAAGACTTTCTGCGGAACAACGCCAAGTCATTCCGCTGTGCTCTCCTCTCACATCGCG
ACGGGGCTAAAGTGCATCTCGGCACCCGCCCAACAGAGAAACAGTACGAAACCCTGGAAAATCAGCTCGC
GTTCCTGTGTCAGCAAGGCTTCTCCCTGGAGAACGCACTGTACGCTCTGTCCGCCGTGGGCCACTTTACA
CTGGGCTGCGTATTGGAGGAACAGGAGCATCAAGTAGCAAAAGAGGAAAGAGAGACACCTACCACCGATT
CTATGCCCCCACTTCTGAGACAAGCAATTGAGCTGTTCGACCGGCAGGGAGCCGAACCTGCCTTCCTTTT
CGGCCTGGAACTAATCATATGTGGCCTGGAGAAACAGCTAAAGTGCGAAAGCGGCGGGCCGGCCGACGCC
CTTGACGATTTTGACTTAGACATGCTCCCAGCCGATGCCCTTGACGACTTTGACCTTGATATGCTGCCTG
CTGACGCTCTTGACGATTTTGACCTTGACATGCTCCCCGGGTCCGGCGCTACTAACTTCAGCCTGCTGAA
GCAGGCTGGTGACGTCGAGGAGAATCCTGGTCCCATGAAAAAGCCTGAACTCACCGCGACGTCTGTCGAG
AAGTTTCTGATCGAAAAGTTCGACAGCGTCTCCGACCTGATGCAGCTCTCGGAGGGCGAAGAATCTCGTG
CTTTCAGCTTCGATGTAGGAGGGCGTGGATATGTCCTGCGGGTAAATAGCTGCGCCGATGGTTTCTACAA
AGATCGTTATGTTTATCGGCACTTTGCATCGGCCGCGCTCCCGATTCCGGAAGTGCTTGACATTGGGGAA
TTCAGCGAGAGCCTGACCTATTGCATCTCCCGCCGTGCACAGGGTGTCACGTTGCAAGACCTGCCTGAAA
CCGAACTGCCCGCTGTTCTGCAGCCGGTCGCGGAGGCCATGGATGCGATCGCTGCGGCCGATCTTAGCCA
GACGAGCGGGTTCGGCCCATTCGGACCGCAAGGAATCGGTCAATACACTACATGGCGTGATTTCATATGC
GCGATTGCTGATCCCCATGTGTATCACTGGCAAACTGTGATGGACGACACCGTCAGTGCGTCCGTCGCGC
AGGCTCTCGATGAGCTGATGCTTTGGGCCGAGGACTGCCCCGAAGTCCGGCACCTCGTGCACGCGGATTT
CGGCTCCAACAATGTCCTGACGGACAATGGCCGCATAACAGCGGTCATTGACTGGAGCGAGGCGATGTTC
GGGGATTCCCAATACGAGGTCGCCAACATCTTCTTCTGGAGGCCGTGGTTGGCTTGTATGGAGCAGCAGA
CGCGCTACTTCGAGCGGAGGCATCCGGAGCTTGCAGGATCGCCGCGGCTCCGGGCGTATATGCTCCGCAT
TGGTCTTGACCAACTCTATCAGAGCTTGGTTGACGGCAATTTCGATGATGCAGCTTGGGCGCAGGGTCGA
TGCGACGCAATCGTCCGATCCGGAGCCGGGACTGTCGGGCGTACACAAATCGCCCGCAGAAGCGCGGCCG
TCTGGACCGATGGCTGTGTAGAAGTACTCGCCGATAGTGGAAACCGACGCCCCAGCACTCGTCCGAGGGC
AAAGGAATAGTTCGAAGGCCTGTCGTGAAGCTTGGGGATCAATTCTCTAGAGCTCGCTGATCAGCCTCGA
CTGTGCCTTCTAGTTGCCAGCCATCTGTTGTTTGCCCCTCCCCCGTGCCTTCCTTGACCCTGGAAGGTGC
CACTCCCACTGTCCTTTCCTAATAAAATGAGGAAATTGCATCGCATTGTCTGAGTAGGTGTCATTCTATT
CTGGGGGGTGGGGTGGGGCAGGACAGCAAGGGGGAGGATTGGGAAGACAATAGCAGGCATGCTGGGGATG
CGGTGGGCTCTATGGCTTCTGAGGCGGAAAGAACCAGCTGGGCCTACTAGCTACTCGGGACCCCTTACCG
AAACATCGCCGCATTCTGCAGAGGAGTCGAGTGTATGTAAACTTCTGACCCACTGGGAATGTGATGAAAG
AAATAAAAGCTGAAATGAATCATTCTCTCTACTATTATTCTGATATTTCACATTCTTAAAATAAAGTGGT
GATCCTAACTGACCTAAGACAGGGAATTTTTACTAGGATTAAATGTCAGGAATTGTGAAAAAGTGAGTTT
AAATGTATTTGGCTAAGGTGTATGTAAACTTCCGACTTCAACTGTATAGGGATCCGCTTCCTCGCTCACT
GACTCGCTGCGCTCGGTCGTTCGGCTGCGGCGAGCGGTATCAGCTCACTCAAAGGCGGTAATACGGTTAT
CCACAGAATCAGGGGATAACGCAGGAAAGAACATGTGAGCAAAAGGCCAGCAAAAGGCCAGGAACCGTAA
AAAGGCCGCGTTGCTGGCGTTTTTCCATAGGCTCCGCCCCCCTGACGAGCATCACAAAAATCGACGCTCA
AGTCAGAGGTGGCGAAACCCGACAGGACTATAAAGATACCAGGCGTTTCCCCCTGGAAGCTCCCTCGTGC
GCTCTCCTGTTCCGACCCTGCCGCTTACCGGATACCTGTCCGCCTTTCTCCCTTCGGGAAGCGTGGCGCT
TTCTCATAGCTCACGCTGTAGGTATCTCAGTTCGGTGTAGGTCGTTCGCTCCAAGCTGGGCTGTGTGCAC
GAACCCCCCGTTCAGCCCGACCGCTGCGCCTTATCCGGTAACTATCGTCTTGAGTCCAACCCGGTAAGAC
ACGACTTATCGCCACTGGCAGCAGCCACTGGTAACAGGATTAGCAGAGCGAGGTATGTAGGCGGTGCTAC
AGAGTTCTTGAAGTGGTGGCCTAACTACGGCTACACTAGAAGAACAGTATTTGGTATCTGCGCTCTGCTG
AAGCCAGTTACCTTCGGAAAAAGAGTTGGTAGCTCTTGATCCGGCAAACAAACCACCGCTGGTAGCGGTG
GTTTTTTTGTTTGCAAGCAGCAGATTACGCGCAGAAAAAAAGGATCTCAAGAAGATCCTTTGATCTTTTC
TACGGGGTCTGACGCTCAGTGGAACGAAAACTCACGTTAAGGGATTTTGGTCATGAGATTATCAAAAAGG
ATCTTCACCTAGATCCTTTTAAATTAAAAATGAAGTTTTAAATCAATCTAAAGTATATATGAGTAAACTT
GGTCTGACAGTTACCAATGCTTAATCAGTGAGGCACCTATCTCAGCGATCTGTCTATTTCGTTCATCCAT
AGTTGCCTGACTCCCCGTCGTGTAGATAACTACGATACGGGAGGGCTTACCATCTGGCCCCAGTGCTGCA
ATGATACCGCGAGACCCACGCTCACCGGCTCCAGATTTATCAGCAATAAACCAGCCAGCCGGAAGGGCCG
AGCGCAGAAGTGGTCCTGCAACTTTATCCGCCTCCATCCAGTCTATTAATTGTTGCCGGGAAGCTAGAGT
AAGTAGTTCGCCAGTTAATAGTTTGCGCAACGTTGTTGCCATTGCTACAGGCATCGTGGTGTCACGCTCG
TCGTTTGGTATGGCTTCATTCAGCTCCGGTTCCCAACGATCAAGGCGAGTTACATGATCCCCCATGTTGT
GCAAAAAAGCGGTTAGCTCCTTCGGTCCTCCGATCGTTGTCAGAAGTAAGTTGGCCGCAGTGTTATCACT
CATGGTTATGGCAGCACTGCATAATTCTCTTACTGTCATGCCATCCGTAAGATGCTTTTCTGTGACTGGT
GAGTACTCAACCAAGTCATTCTGAGAATAGTGTATGCGGCGACCGAGTTGCTCTTGCCCGGCGTCAATAC
GGGATAATACCGCGCCACATAGCAGAACTTTAAAAGTGCTCATCATTGGAAAACGTTCTTCGGGGCGAAA
ACTCTCAAGGATCTTACCGCTGTTGAGATCCAGTTCGATGTAACCCACTCGTGCACCCAACTGATCTTCA
GCATCTTTTACTTTCACCAGCGTTTCTGGGTGAGCAAAAACAGGAAGGCAAAATGCCGCAAAAAAGGGAA
TAAGGGCGACACGGAAATGTTGAATACTCATACTCTTCCTTTTTCAATATTATTGAAGCATTTATCAGGG
TTATTGTCTCATGAGCGGATACATATTTGAATGTATTTAGAAAAATAAACAAATAGGGGTTCCGCGCACA
TTTCCCCGAAAAGTGCCACCTGATGCGGTGTGAAATACCGCACAGATGCGTAAGGAGAAAATACCGCATC
AGGAAATTGTAAGCGTTAATATTTTGTTAAAATT
Features (pLannotate 1.2.2; 14 found; start..end, strand, type, name):
    295..607     +  promoter       tight TRE promoter: Tet-responsive promoter PTight, consisting of seven tet operator sequences followed by the minimal CMV promoter
    686..2338    +  CDS            luciferase: firefly luciferase synthetic luc2 version of the luciferase gene
   2414..2495    -  polyA_signal   SV40 poly(A) signal: SV40 polyadenylation signal
   2518..2586    -  CDS            large T antigen (fragment): large T antigen from SV40 (simian virus 40)
   3218..3915    +  CDS            rtTA3 (fragment): reverse tetracycline transactivator 3 activates expression from Tet-responsive promoters in the presence of doxycycline
   3845..3955    +  CDS            VP48: 3 tandem repeats of the minimal activation domain of herpes simplex virus VP16 (Cheng et al., 2013)
   4025..5050    +  CDS            HygR: aminoglycoside phosphotransferase from E. coli; aph(4)-Ia; confers resistance to hygromycin
   5111..5335    +  polyA_signal   bGH poly(A) signal: bovine growth hormone polyadenylation signal
   5339..5360    +  promoter       SV40 promoter (fragment): SV40 enhancer and early promoter
   5832..6420    -  rep_origin     ori: high-copy-number ColE1/pMB1/pBR322/pUC origin of replication
   6591..7451    -  CDS            AmpR: β-lactamase; bla; confers resistance to ampicillin, carbenicillin, and related antibiotics
   7452..7556    -  promoter       AmpR promoter: bla
   7583..7633    +  misc_feature   bom (fragment): basis of mobility region from pBR322
   7634..7664    -  rep_origin     M13 ori (fragment): M13 bacteriophage origin of replication; arrow indicates direction of (+) strand synthesis
