[The description below was written by a language model from this plasmid's Addgene catalogue record and pLannotate feature annotations shown in this document.]
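Description:
pSBtet-Hyg is an empty-backbone Sleeping Beauty transposon vector built on pUC19 for generating stable, doxycycline-inducible mammalian cell lines. In bacteria it is maintained as a high-copy plasmid through the ColE1/pUC origin and selected with ampicillin via the bla gene and its native promoter. In mammalian cells, selection is with hygromycin.

The payload consists of two expression units. The first is an inducible cassette in which a tight Tet-responsive promoter (seven tet operators upstream of a minimal CMV promoter, listed in the catalogue as TCE) drives a firefly luciferase (luc2) coding sequence, followed by an SV40 polyadenylation signal. According to the record, luciferase occupies the SfiI cloning site and serves as a placeholder, to be replaced by the gene of interest through restriction cloning. It can also act as a reporter of inducibility in the unmodified vector. The second unit is constitutive and, per the catalogue, is driven by the RPBSA promoter, which the automated annotation does not pick out. It expresses a reverse tetracycline transactivator (annotated as rtTA3 with VP16-derived minimal activation domains), followed closely by the hygromycin phosphotransferase gene and a bGH polyadenylation signal. How the two coding sequences are linked is not annotated.

The Sleeping Beauty inverted repeats that define the transposon are likewise absent from the feature table, although the catalogue describes the construct as an SB transposon. When SB transposase is supplied in the same cells, such a cassette integrates into the genome. Hygromycin selection then yields stable lines that already carry rtTA, so the inserted gene can be switched on with doxycycline.
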