Addgene plasmid #60508: pSBtet-Hyg
Purpose: (Empty Backbone) SB-transposon with inducible SfiI cloning site for GOI (contains firefly luciferase) and constitutive expression of rtTA and hygromycin resistance gene
Depositing lab: Eric Kowarz. Depositing organization: Goethe-Universitaet Frankfurt am Main. Publication: Optimized Sleeping Beauty transposons rapidly generate stable transgenic cell lines. Kowarz E, Loescher D, Marschalek R. Biotechnol J. 2015 Feb 4. doi: 10.1002/biot.201400821. PubMed 25650551.
Backbone
  Vector backbone: pUC19
  Backbone size (bp): 2021
  Vector type: Mammalian Expression ; Transposon
  Promoter: TCE & RPBSA
  Selectable markers: Hygromycin
Growth in bacteria
  Bacterial resistance: Ampicillin, 100 μg/mL
  Growth temperature: 37°C
  Growth strain: Top10
  Copy number: High Copy
Gene/Insert
  Cloning method: Restriction Enzyme
  Sequencing primers: 5′ CCTGGAGCCAATTCCAACTCT; 3′ CACTGCATTCTTGTTGTGGTT
Terms and licenses: Academic/Nonprofit Terms; Industry Terms: Not Available to Industry
How to cite: pSBtet-Hyg was a gift from Eric Kowarz (Addgene plasmid # 60508 ; http://n2t.net/addgene:60508 ; RRID:Addgene_60508)
