>Addgene plasmid #60508 | pSBtet-Hyg | addgene partial sequence | sequence record 100545 | LNCX 5'-AGCTCGTTTAGTGAACCGTCAGATC-3'
TCTTTTGCCTTATACCTACTTTCCGTACCACTTCCTACCCTCGAAAGGCCTCTGAGGCCACCATGGAAGA
TGCCAAAAACATTAAGAAGGGCCCAGCGCCATTCTACCCACTCGAAGACGGGACCGCCGGCGAGCAGCTG
CACAAAGCCATGAAGCGCTACGCCCTGGTGCCCGGCACCATCGCCTTTACCGACGCACATATCGAGGTGG
ACATTACCTACGCCGAGTACTTCGAGATGAGCGTTCGGCTGGCAGAAGCTATGAAGCGCTATGGGCTGAA
TACAAACCATCGGATCGTGGTGTGCAGCGAGAATAGCTTGCAGTTCTTCATGCCCGTGTTGGGTGCCCTG
TTCATCGGTGTGGCTGTGGCCCCAGCTAACGACATCTACAACGAGCGCGAGCTGCTGAACAGCATGGGCA
TCAGCCAGCCCACCGTCGTATTCGTGAGCAAGAAAGGGCTGCAAAAGATCCTCAACGTGCAAAAGAAGCT
ACCGATCATACAAAAGATCATCATCATGGATAGCAAGACCGACTACCAGGGCTTCCAAAGCATGTACACC
TTCGTGACTTCCCATTTGCCACCCGGCTTCAACGAGTACGACTTCGTGCCCGAGAGCTTCGACCGGGACA
AAACCATCGCCCTGATCATGAACAGTAGTGGCAGTACCGGATTGCCCAAGGGCGTAGCCCTACCGCACCG
CACCGCTTGTGTCCGATTCAGTCATGCCCGCGACCCCATCTTCGGCAACCAGATCATCCCCGACACCGCT
ATCCTCAGCGTGGTGCCATTTCACCACGGCTTCGGCA
