>Addgene plasmid #60508 | pSBtet-Hyg | addgene partial sequence | sequence record 100547 | EBV-rev 5'-GTGGTTTGTCCAAACTCATC-3'
ACCGCTTCGAGGAGGAGCTATTCTTGCGCAGCTTGCAAGACTATAAGATTCAATCTGCCCTGCTGGTGCC
CACACTATTTAGCTTCTTCGCTAAGAGCACTCTCATCGACAAGTACGACCTAAGCAACTTGCACGAGATC
GCCAGCGGCGGGGCGCCGCTCAGCAAGGAGGTAGGTGAGGCCGTGGCCAAACGCTTCCACCTACCAGGCA
TCCGCCAGGGCTACGGCCTGACAGAAACAACCAGCGCCATTCTGATCACCCCCGAAGGGGACGACAAGCC
TGGCGCAGTAGGCAAGGTGGTGCCCTTCTTCGAGGCTAAGGTGGTGGACTTGGACACCGGTAAGACACTG
GGTGTGAACCAGCGCGGCGAGCTGTGCGTCCGTGGCCCCATGATCATGAGCGGCTACGTTAACAACCCCG
AGGCTACAAACGCTCTCATCGACAAGGACGGCTGGCTGCACAGCGGCGACATCGCCTACTGGGACGAGGA
CGAGCACTTCTTCATCGTGGACCGGCTGAAGAGCCTGATCAAATACAAGGGCTACCAGGTAGCCCCAGCC
GAACTGGAGAGCATCCTGCTGCAACACCCCAACATCTTCGACGCCGGGGTCGCCGGCCTGCCCGACGACG
ATGCCGGCGAGCTGCCCGCCGCAGTCGTCGTGCTGGAACACGGTAAAACCATGACCGAGAAGGAGATCGT
GGACTATGTGGCCAGCCAGGTTACAACCGCCAAGAAGCTGCGCGGTGGTGTTGTGTTCGTGGACGAGGTG
CCTAAAGGACTGACCGGCAAGTTGGACGCCCGCAAGATCCGCGAGATTCTCATTAAGGCCAAGAAGGGCG
GCAAGATCGCCGTGTAAGGCCTGTCAGGCCA
