>Addgene plasmid #60508 | pSBtet-Hyg | addgene partial sequence | sequence record 100703 | Hygro-R 5'-tatccacgccctcctacatc-3'
TGTAGAAACCTCTGCACCTGAGGCCACCATGTCTAGACTGGACAAGAGCAAAGTCATAAACGGCGCTCTG
GAATTACTCAATGGAGTCGGTATCGAAGGCCTGACGACAAGGAAACTCGCTCAAAAGCTGGGAGTTGAGC
AGCCTACCCTGTACTGGCACGTGAAGAACAAGCGGGCCCTGCTCGATGCCCTGCCAATCGAGATGCTGGA
CAGGCATCATACCCACTTCTGCCCCCTGGAAGGCGAGTCATGGCAAGACTTTCTGCGGAACAACGCCAAG
TCATTCCGCTGTGCTCTCCTCTCACATCGCGACGGGGCTAAAGTGCATCTCGGCACCCGCCCAACAGAGA
AACAGTACGAAACCCTGGAAAATCAGCTCGCGTTCCTGTGTCAGCAAGGCTTCTCCCTGGAGAACGCACT
GTACGCTCTGTCCGCCGTGGGCCACTTTACACTGGGCTGCGTATTGGAGGAACAGGAGCATCAAGTAGCA
AAAGAGGAAAGAGAGACACCTACCACCGATTCTATGCCCCCACTTCTGAGACAAGCAATTGAGCTGTTCG
ACCGGCAGGGAGCCGAACCTGCCTTCCTTTTCGGCCTGGAACTAATCATATGTGGCCTGGAGAAACAGCT
AAAGTGCGAAAGCGGCGGGCCGGCCGACGCCCTTGACGATTTTGACTTAGACATGCTCCCAGCCGATGCC
CTTGACGACTTTGACCTTGATATGCTGCCTGCTGACGCTCTTGACGATTTTGACCTTGACATGCTCCCCG
GGTCCGGCGCTACTAACTTCAGCCTGCTGAAGCAGGCTGGTGACGTCGAGGAGAATCCTGGTCCCATGAA
AAAGCCTGAACTCACCGCGACGTCTGTCGAGAAGTTTCTGATCGAAAAGTTCGACAGCGTCTCCGACCTG
ATGCAGCTCTC
